>Addgene plasmid #51994 | PA-TNXL/pcDNA3 | depositor partial sequence | sequence record 80032 | insert
GGATCCGATGGTGAGCAAGGGCGAGGAGCTGTTCACCGGGGTGGTGCCCATCCTGGTCGAGCTGGACGGC
GACGTAAACGGCCACAAGTTCAGCGTGTCCGGCGAGGGCGAGGGCGATGCCACCTACGGCAAGCTGACCC
TGAAGTTCATCTGCACCACCGGCAAGCTGCCCGTGCCCTGGCCCACCCTCGTGACCACCTTCAGCTACGG
CGTGCAGTGCTTCAGCCGCTACCCCGACCACATGAAGCAGCACGACTTCTTCAAGTCCGCCATGCCCGAA
GGCTACGTCCAGGAGCGCACCATCTTCTTCAAGGACGACGGCAACTACAAGACCCGCGCCGAGGTGAAGT
TCGAGGGCGACACCCTGGTGAACCGCATCGAGCTGAAGGGCATCGACTTCAAGGAGGACGGCAACATCCT
GGGGCACAAGCTGGAGTACAACTACAACAGCCACAACGTCTATATCATGGCCGACAAGCAGAAGAACGGC
ATCAAGGCCAACTTCAAGATCCGCCACAACATCGAGGACGGCAGCGTGCAGCTCGCCGACCACTACCAGC
AGAACACCCCCATCGGCGACGGCCCCGTGCTGCTGCCCGACAACCACTACCTGAGCCACCAGTCCGCCCT
GAGCAAAGACCCCAACGAGAAGCGCGATCACATGGTCCTGCTGGAGTTCGTGACCGCCGCCCGCATGCTC
AGCGAGGAGATGATTGCTGAGTTCAAAGCTGCCTTTGACATGTTTGATGCGGACGGTGGTGGGGACATCA
GCACCAAGGAGTTGGGCACGGTGATGAGGATGCTGGGCCAGAACCCCACCAAAGAGGAGCTGGATGCCAT
CATCGAGGAGGTGGACGAGGATGGCAGCGGCACCATCGACTTCGAGGAGTTCCTGGTGATGATGGTGCGC
CAGATGAAAGAGGACGCCAAGGGCAAGTCTGAGGAGGAGCTGGCCAACTGCTTCCGCATCTTCGACAAGG
ACGCTAACGGGTTCATCGACATCGAGGAGCTGGGTGAGATTCTCAGGGCCACTGGGGAGCACGTCATCGA
GGAGGACATAGAAGACCTCATGAAGGATTCAGACAAGGACAATAACGGCCGCATTGACTTCGATGAGTTC
CTGAAGATGATGGAGGGTGTGCAGGAGCTCATGGACGGCGGCGTGCAGCTCGCCGACCACTACCAGCAGA
ACACCCCCATCGGCGACGGCCCCGTGCTGCTGCCCGACAACCACTACCTGAGCTACCAGTCCGCCCTGAG
CAAAGACCCCAACGAGAAGCGCGATCACATGGTCCTGCTGGAGTTCGTGACCGCCGCCGGGATCACTCTC
GGCATGGACGAGCTGTACAAGGGTGGCAGCGGTGGCATGGTGAGCAAGGGCGAGGAGCTGTTCACCGGGG
TGGTGCCCATCCTGGTCGAGCTGGACGGCGACGTAAACGGCCACAAGTTCAGCGTGTCCGGCGAGGGCGA
GGGCGATGCCACCTACGGCAAGCTGACCCTGAAGCTGATCTGCACCACCGGCAAGCTGCCCGTGCCCTGG
CCCACCCTCGTGACCACCCTGGGCTACGGCCTGCAGTGCTTCGCCCGCTACCCCGACCACATGAAGCAGC
ACGACTTCTTCAAGTCCGCCATGCCCGAAGGCTACGTCCAGGAGCGCACCATCTTCTTCAAGGACGACGG
CAACTACAAGACCCGCGCCGAGGTGAAGTTCGAGGGCGACACCCTGGTGAACCGCATCGAGCTGAAGGGC
ATCGACTTCAAGGAGGACGGCAACATCCTGGGGCACAAGCTGGAGTACAACTGGAACAGCCACAACGTCT
ATATCACCGCCGACAAGCAGAAGAACGGCATCAAGGCCAACTTCAAGATCCGCCACAACATCGAGTAAGA
ATTC
