>Addgene plasmid #51994 | PA-TNXL/pcDNA3 | addgene partial sequence | sequence record 81346 | CMV-F 5'-CGCAAATGGGCGGTAGGCGTG-3'
TCTCTGGCTACTAGAGAACCCACTGCTTACTGGCTTATCGAAATTAATACGACTCACTATAGGGAGACCC
AAGCTTGGTACCGAGCTCGGATCCGATGGTGAGCAAGGGCGAGGAGCTGTTCACCGGGGTGGTGCCCATC
CTGGTCGAGCTGGACGGCGACGTAAACGGCCACAAGTTCAGCGTGTCCGGCGAGGGCGAGGGCGATGCCA
CCTACGGCAAGCTGACCCTGAAGTTCATCTGCACCACCGGCAAGCTGCCCGTGCCCTGGCCCACCCTCGT
GACCACCTTCAGCTACGGCGTGCAGTGCTTCAGCCGCTACCCCGACCACATGAAGCAGCACGACTTCTTC
AAGTCCGCCATGCCCGAAGGCTACGTCCAGGAGCGCACCATCTTCTTCAAGGACGACGGCAACTACAAGA
CCCGCGCCGAGGTGAAGTTCGAGGGCGACACCCTGGTGAACCGCATCGAGCTGAAGGGCATCGACTTCAA
GGAGGACGGCAACATCCTGGGGCACAAGCTGGAGTACAACTACAACAGCCACAACGTCTATATCATGGCC
GACAAGCAGAAGAACGGCATCAAGGCCAACTTCAAGATCCGCCACAACATCGAGGACGGCAGCGTGCAGC
TCGCCGACCACTACCAGCAGAACACCCCCATCGGCGACGGCCCCGTGCTGCTGCCCGACAACCACTACCT
GAGCCACCAGTCCGCCCTGAGCAAAGACCCCAACGAGAAGCGCGATCACATGGTCCTGCTGGAGTTCGTG
ACCGCCGCCCGCATGCTCAGCGAGGAGATGATTGCTGAGTTCAAAGCTGCCTTTGACATGTTTGATGCGG
ACGGTGGTGGGGACATCAGCACCAAGGAGTTGGGCACGGTGATGA
