>Addgene plasmid #51994 | PA-TNXL/pcDNA3 | addgene partial sequence | sequence record 81420 | BGH-rev 5'-TAGAAGGCACAGTCGAGG-3'
CTAGATGCATGCTCGAGCGGCCGCCAGTGTGATGGATATCTGCAGAATTCTTACTCGATGTTGTGGCGGA
TCTTGAAGTTGGCCTTGATGCCGTTCTTCTGCTTGTCGGCGGTGATATAGACGTTGTGGCTGTTCCAGTT
GTACTCCAGCTTGTGCCCCAGGATGTTGCCGTCCTCCTTGAAGTCGATGCCCTTCAGCTCGATGCGGTTC
ACCAGGGTGTCGCCCTCGAACTTCACCTCGGCGCGGGTCTTGTAGTTGCCGTCGTCCTTGAAGAAGATGG
TGCGCTCCTGGACGTAGCCTTCGGGCATGGCGGACTTGAAGAAGTCGTGCTGCTTCATGTGGTCGGGGTA
GCGGGCGAAGCACTGCAGGCCGTAGCCCAGGGTGGTCACGAGGGTGGGCCAGGGCACGGGCAGCTTGCCG
GTGGTGCAGATCAGCTTCAGGGTCAGCTTGCCGTAGGTGGCATCGCCCTCGCCCTCGCCGGACACGCTGA
ACTTGTGGCCGTTTACGTCGCCGTCCAGCTCGACCAGGATGGGCACCACCCCGGTGAACAGCTCCTCGCC
CTTGCTCACCATGCCACCGCTGCCACCCTTGTACAGCTCGTCCATGCCGAGAGTGATCCCGGCGGCGGTC
ACGAACTCCAGCAGGACCATGTGATCGCGCTTCTCGTTGGGGTCTTTGCTCAGGGCGGACTGGTAGCTCA
GGTAGTGGTTGTCGGGCAGCAGCACGGGGCCGTCGCCGATGGGGGTGTTCTGCTGGTAGTGGTCGGCGAG
CTGCACGCCGCCGTCCATGAGCTCCTGCACACCCTCCATCATCTTCAGGAACTCATCGAAGTCAATGCGG
CCGTTATTGTCCTTGTCTGAATCC
