[The description below was written by a language model from this plasmid's Addgene catalogue record.]
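Description:
PA-TNXL/pcDNA3 is a mammalian expression plasmid built on the commercial pcDNA3 backbone. It is maintained in E. coli as a high-copy plasmid under ampicillin selection. The listed sequencing primers, which sit in the CMV promoter and the bovine growth hormone polyadenylation region, fit the standard pcDNA3 layout, where the CMV immediate-early promoter drives the insert and the BGH signal terminates the transcript. No feature table is provided. Other elements usually found in pcDNA3, such as a neomycin resistance cassette for selecting stable mammalian lines, cannot be confirmed from the record.

The payload is PA-TNXL, a synthetic open reading frame of about 1.9 kb cloned between BamHI and EcoRI sites, both of which remain intact, so the insert can be excised or transferred. PA-TNXL is described as a genetically encoded "caged" Ca2+ indicator, meaning a sensor whose signal stays silent until the experimenter switches it on. This allows calcium imaging to be limited to chosen locations and time points instead of reporting from every expressing cell. The name suggests a photoactivatable ("PA") derivative of the troponin C-based TN-XL family of FRET calcium sensors, but the record does not state the domain composition, the fluorescent proteins used, or the activation wavelength.

The construct is typically used for transient transfection of cultured mammalian cells, followed by fluorescence imaging of Ca2+ dynamics in selectively highlighted cells or subcellular regions within a larger labelled population.
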