Addgene plasmid #51994: PA-TNXL/pcDNA3
Purpose: mammalian expression of a 'caged' Ca2+ indicator for fluorescent imaging at specific locations and time points
Depositing lab: Takeharu Nagai. Publication: Highlighted Ca(2)(+) imaging with a genetically encoded 'caged' indicator. Matsuda T, Horikawa K, Saito K, Nagai T. Sci Rep. 2013;3:1398. doi: 10.1038/srep01398. PubMed 23474844.
Backbone
  Vector backbone: pcDNA3
  Backbone manufacturer: Invitrogen
  Vector type: Mammalian Expression
Growth in bacteria
  Bacterial resistance: Ampicillin, 100 μg/mL
  Growth temperature: 37°C
  Growth strain: DH5alpha
  Copy number: High Copy
Gene/Insert
  Gene/Insert name: PA-TNXL
  Species: Synthetic
  Insert size (bp): 1900
  Cloning method: Restriction Enzyme; 5′ cloning site BamHI (not destroyed); 3′ cloning site EcoRI (not destroyed)
  Sequencing primers: 5′ CMV-F; 3′ BGHrev
Terms and licenses: Academic/Nonprofit Terms; Industry Terms: Not Available to Industry
Depositor comments: GenBank accession number: AB773422
How to cite: PA-TNXL/pcDNA3 was a gift from Takeharu Nagai (Addgene plasmid # 51994 ; http://n2t.net/addgene:51994 ; RRID:Addgene_51994)
